Addgene plasmid #167120: p35S_EVDdi
Purpose: Plant binary expression vector containing the coding sequence of the Arabidopsis Copia93 retroelement EVADE (AT5G17125) lacking the intron under CaMV 35S promoter.
Depositing lab: Arturo Marí-Ordóñez & Olivier Voinnet. Depositing organization: ETH Zurich (Swiss Federal Institute of Technology). Publication: A genome-wide transcriptome and translatome analysis of Arabidopsis transposons identifies a unique and conserved genome expression strategy for Ty1/Copia retroelements. Oberlin S, Sarazin A, Chevalier C, Voinnet O, Mari-Ordonez A. Genome Res. 2017 Sep;27(9):1549-1562. doi: 10.1101/gr.220723.117. Epub 2017 Aug 7. PubMed 28784835.
Backbone
  Vector backbone: pB7m34GW
  Backbone manufacturer: Invitrogen
  Backbone size w/o insert (bp): 8000
  Total vector size (bp): 13247
  Vector type: Plant Expression
  Selectable markers: Basta
Growth in bacteria
  Bacterial resistance: Spectinomycin, 50 μg/mL
  Growth temperature: 37°C
  Growth strain: DH5alpha
  Copy number: High Copy
Gene/Insert
  Gene/Insert name: EVADE (EVD) (alt names: Copia93; AT5TE20395; AT5G17125)
  Species: A. thaliana (mustard weed)
  Insert size (bp): 3916
  Mutation: Deleted intron from full length element
  GenBank ID: NC_003076.8
  Entrez Gene: AT5G17125 (a.k.a. AT5G17125)
  Promoter: CaMV 35S
  Cloning method: Gateway Cloning
  Sequencing primers: 5′ TTCGACGGAGAAGGTGACGATAC; 3′ TTGGTGAAGATATCCGCCAACTG
Terms and licenses: Academic/Nonprofit Terms; Industry Terms: Not Available to Industry
How to cite: p35S_EVDdi was a gift from Arturo Marí-Ordóñez & Olivier Voinnet (Addgene plasmid # 167120 ; http://n2t.net/addgene:167120 ; RRID:Addgene_167120)
