[The description below was written by a language model from this plasmid's Addgene catalogue record and pLannotate feature annotations shown in this document.]
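Description:
p35S_EVDdi is a plant binary expression vector built on the pB7m34GW MultiSite Gateway destination backbone, designed for Agrobacterium-mediated T-DNA transfer into plants. It replicates in E. coli from a high-copy ColE1/pBR322-type origin (with the bom mobilisation region) and carries the pVS1 oriV together with the RepA and StaA genes for replication and stable maintenance in Agrobacterium. Bacterial selection is by spectinomycin through the aadA (SmR) gene. Nopaline-type right and left border repeats delimit the T-DNA, which includes a NOS promoter–bar–NOS terminator cassette. The bar gene encodes phosphinothricin acetyltransferase, so transformed plants can be selected with Basta (glufosinate).

The payload is the coding sequence of EVADE (EVD; Copia93, AT5G17125), a Ty1/Copia-class LTR retroelement of Arabidopsis thaliana, in a version from which the intron has been deleted. This roughly 3.9 kb insert lies between the attB1 and attB2 sites left by Gateway recombination. The feature annotation tool does not label it, but the gap between those sites matches the stated insert size. Upstream, an attB4 site precedes the CaMV 35S promoter and a fragment of the TMV Ω translational enhancer, consistent with the promoter having been added as a separate Gateway module; a CaMV poly(A) signal follows the insert.

The two sequence records (repository-sequenced and depositor-supplied) differ slightly in length from each other and from the catalogue size but show the same architecture. The strong constitutive promoter drives EVD independently of its native regulation. Removing the intron presumably prevents normal splicing, which fits the associated work on how Ty1/Copia elements express their genomes, though the record does not state the specific experimental use.
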