Features (pLannotate 1.2.2; 24 found; start..end, strand, type, name):
     15..33      +  promoter       SP6 promoter: promoter for bacteriophage SP6 RNA polymerase
    680..1024    +  promoter       CaMV 35S promoter: strong constitutive promoter from cauliflower mosaic virus
    977..1023    +  promoter       minimal CaMV 35S promoter: minimal 35S promoter from cauliflower mosaic virus
   1065..1090    +  misc_feature   TMV Ω (fragment): translational enhancer from the tobacco mosaic virus 5'-leader sequence (Gallie et al., 1988)
   1133..1157    +  protein_bind   attB1: mutant version of attB; recombination site for the Gateway® BP reaction BP Clonase™
   5077..5101    -  protein_bind   attB2: mutant version of attB; recombination site for the Gateway® BP reaction BP Clonase™
   5220..5379    +  polyA_signal   CaMV poly(A) signal (fragment): cauliflower mosaic virus polyadenylation signal
   5406..5427    -  misc_feature   MCS (fragment): pUC18/19 multiple cloning site
   5517..5696    +  promoter       NOS promoter: nopaline synthase promoter
   5738..6286    +  CDS            bar: PAT_STRHY - Experimental evidence at protein level: Swiss-Prot protein existence level 1. Inactivates phosphinothricin (PPT) by transfer of an acetyl group from acetyl CoA. Can also acetylate demethylphosphinothricin but not PTT or glutamate. This enzyme is an effector of phosphinothricin tripeptide (PTT or bialaphos) resistance. From Streptomyces hygroscopicus. Introduced by genetic manipulation and expressed in glufosinate-tolerant maize by Dekalb Genetics.
   6309..6564    +  terminator     NOS terminator: nopaline synthase terminator and poly(A) signal
   6657..6681    -  misc_feature   LB T-DNA repeat: left border repeat from nopaline C58 T-DNA
   6919..7056    -  CDS            int (fragment): INT2_ECOLX - Protein inferred from homology: Swiss-Prot protein existence level 3. Putative integrase believed to be involved in the insertion of antibiotic resistance genes into plasmids and transposons. From Escherichia coli.
   7146..7202    +  CDS            GmR (fragment): gentamycin acetyltransferase; aacC1; confers resistance to gentamycin
   7213..8000    +  CDS            SmR (fragment): aminoglycoside adenylyltransferase (Murphy, 1985); aadA; confers resistance to spectinomycin and streptomycin
   8244..8832    +  rep_origin     ori: high-copy-number ColE1/pMB1/pBR322/pUC origin of replication
   9018..9158    -  misc_feature   bom: basis of mobility region from pBR322
   9260..9299    -  CDS            rop (fragment): Rop protein, which maintains plasmids at low copy number; rop
   9502..9696    -  rep_origin     pVS1 oriV: origin of replication for the Pseudomonas plasmid pVS1 (Heeb et al., 2000)
   9762..10830   -  CDS            pVS1 RepA (fragment): replication protein from the Pseudomonas plasmid pVS1 (Heeb et al., 2000)
  11263..11892   -  CDS            pVS1 StaA: stability protein from the Pseudomonas plasmid pVS1 (Heeb et al., 2000)
  12452..12853   -  CDS            Y4CG_SINFN (fragment): Protein inferred from homology: Swiss-Prot protein existence level 3. From Sinorhizobium fredii (strain NBRC 101917 / NGR234).
  13192..13216   -  misc_feature   RB T-DNA repeat: right border repeat from nopaline C58 T-DNA
  13285..14      +  protein_bind   attB4 (across the origin): mutant version of attB; core recombination site for the Gateway® BP reaction BP Clonase™
>Addgene plasmid #167120 | p35S_EVDdi | depositor full sequence | sequence record 324471 | p35S_EVDdi sequence 13291 bps
GTATAGAAAAGTTGATTTAGGTGACACTATAGAATACTCAAGCTATGCATCCAACGCGTTGGGAGCTCTC
CCATATGGTCGAGATCTCCTTTGCCCCGGAGATCACCATGGACGACTTTCTCTATCTCTACGATCTAGGA
AGAAAGTTCGACGGAGAAGGTGACGATACCATGTTCACCACCGATAATGAGAAGATTAGCCTCTTCAATT
TCAGAAAGAATGCTGACCCACAGATGGTTAGAGAGGCCTACGCGGCAGGTCTCATCAAGACGATCTACCC
GAGTAATAATCTCCAGGAGATCAAATACCTTCCCAAGAAGGTTAAAGATGCAGTCAAAAGATTCAGGACT
AACTGCATCAAGAACACAGAGAAAGATATATTTCTCAAGATCAGAAGTACTATTCCAGTATGGACGATTC
AAGGCTTGCTTCATAAACCAAGGCAAGTAATAGAGATTGGAGTCTCTAAGAAAGTAGTTCCTACTGAATC
AAAGGCCATGGAGTCAAAAATTCAGATCGAGGATCTAACAGAACTCGCCGTGAAGACTGGCGAACAGTTC
ATACAGAGTCTTTTACGACTCAATGACAAGAAGAAAATCTTCGTCAACATGGTGGAGCACGACACTCTCG
TCTACTCCAAGAATATCAAAGATACAGTCTCAGAAGACCAAAGGGCTATTGAGACTTTTCAACAAAGGGT
AATATCGGGAAACCTCCTCGGATTCCATTGCCCAGCTATCTGTCACTTCATCAAAAGGACAGTAGAAAAG
GAAGGTGGCACCTACAAATGCCATCATTGCGATAAAGGAAAGGCTATCGTTCAAGATGCCTCTGCCGACA
GTGGTCCCAAAGATGGACCCCCACCCACGAGGAGCATCGTGGAAAAAGAAGACGTTCCAACCACGTCTTC
AAAGCAAGTGGATTGATGTGATATCTCCACTGACGTAAGGGATGACGCACAATCCCACTATCCTTCGCAA
GACCCTTCCTCTATATAAGGAAGTTCATTTCATTTGGAGAGGACTGCAGGACGATCCGTATTTTTACAAC
AATTACCACAACAAAACAAACAACAAACAACATTACAATTTACTATTCTAGTCGACCTGCAGGCGGCCGC
ACTAGTGATATCACAAGTTTGTACAAAAAAGCAGGCTTCATGGAGACTTCTCAAAAGATGATTACTACGG
TGATACTTCAAGGGGGAAACTACCTAACTTGGTCAAGAACAACAAAAACGGTGTTGTGTGGTCGTGGGCT
TTGGAGCCATGTAATCTCATCTAAAGCTCCAAAAGAAGCCAAAGAAGAAGAAGAAACGGAGACTATATCT
CCCGAGGAAGAAAAATGGTTCCAAGAGGATCAAGCTGTCCTTGCTCTTCTTCAAAACTCTCTTGAAACCT
CTATTCTAGAGGGATACTCTTACTGTGAGACAGCAAAAGAGTTGTGGGATACACTTAAAAACGTGTATGG
GAACGAATCGAATTTGACCCGCGTGTTTGAAGTGAAGAAGGCGATTAACGAACTAAGTCAAGAAGACTTA
GAGTTTACTAAACACTTTGGTAAGTTCAGGTCCTTATGGTCTGAACTTGAGAGCTTGAGGCCGGGAACGC
TTGACCCGAAGATTCTCCACGAAAGGCGTGAGCAAGACAAGGTGTTTGGACTCCTTCTCACCTTAAATCC
AGGGTACAATGACCTAATTAAACACTTGCTTAGGTCGGAGAAGTTACCAAGTCTTGATGAGGTGTGTTCT
AAGATTCAGAAAGAGCAAGGATCAACCGGGCTATTTGGTGGAAAAAGTGAACTCATCACGGCTAACAAAG
GAGAAGTAGTGGCGAACAAAGGTGTGTACAAGAATGAGGATAGAAAACTGTTGACTTGTGATCATTGTAA
GAAGAAGGGCCACACCAAAGACAAATGTTGGTTGCTACATCCACACCTCAAGCCCGCCAAGTTCAAAGAC
TCAAGAGCTCATCTCTCTCAAGAAACTCATGAGGAGCAAAGTCAAGCCGGGTCATCGAAAGGAGAGACAT
CCACATCATTCGGAGACTATGTGAGGAAGTCGGACTTGGAAGCACTCATCAAGTCCATTGCTTCACTCAA
AGAATCCGGATATTGAGACGGGAAAAGTTATTGGAGAAGGTGGTTCAAAAGGAGAACTCTATGTTCTTGA
AGACTTGTCACCAAACTCTTCTAGCTGTTTTTCCTCTAAGTCACATTTAGGCATCTCTTTTAATACTTTG
TGGCATGCTAGGCTAGGTCATCCTCATACTAGAGCTCTTAAACTCATGTTACCAAATATTTCTTTTGATC
ATACAAGTTGTGAGGCTTGTATTCTTGGTAAACATTGCAAATCGGTTTTTCCTAAATCTCTTACTATCTA
TGAGAAATGTTTTGATCTAGTTCATTCGGATGTTTGGACCTCACCATGTGTTTCTAGAGACAACAACAAA
TATTTTGTCACATTTATTGATGAGAAATCAAAGTACACTTGGATAACACTATTACCCTCAAAAGATAGAG
TGTTTGAAGCTTTCACTAACTTTGAAACCTATGTCACTAATCAATTTAATGCAAAGATTAAAGTGTTTAG
GACCGATAATGGAGGAGAATACACAAGCCAAAAGTTTCGAGATCATCTAGCCAAACGTGGAATAATACAC
CAAACAAGTTGCCCGTACACACCACAACAAAATGGAGTGGCGGAGAGAAAGAACCGACATCTCATGGAGG
TGGCGCGGTCAATGATGTTTCATACAAGTGTTCCAAAGAGATTTTGGGGTGATGCGGTCTTAACCGCGTG
CTACCTTATCAATCGAACACCAACTAAAGTCTTAAGTGACTTATCTCCCTTCGAGGTACTTAACAATATT
AAACCGTTCATTGATCACTTACGAGTGTTTGGTTGTGTATGTTTTGTTTTGATACCCGGAGAACAAAGAA
GCAAGCTAGATGCGAAGAGCACTAAGTGTATGTTTCTTGGCTACTCAACTACTCAAAAAGGATATAAATG
CTTTGATCCAACCAAGAACCGCACATTTATATCCCGAGATGTCAAGTTTCTTGAAAACCAAGACTACAAC
AACAAGAAGGATTGGGAGAACCTAAAAGATCTTACTCATTCCACCTCCGATCGTGTTGCAACTCTAAAGT
TTCTATTGGATCATTTGGGCAATGACTCAACTTCGACAACTCAACATCAACCGGAGATGACACAAGATCA
AGAAGACTTGAATCAAGAGAATGAGGAGGTGTCCCTACAACATCAAGAAAATCTTACACACGTGCAAGAA
GATCCTCCAAACACACAAGAACACTCTGAACATGTTCAAGAAATCCAAGATGACTCAAGTGAAGATGAAG
AACGTACACAAGTTCTTCCACCTCCACCACCTCTTAGAAGGAGTACACGCATTCGACGCAAGAAGGAATT
CTTCAACTCTAATGCGGTAGCTCATCCTTTCCAAGCGACATGTTCTCTTGCCCTTGTACCTCTAGATCAT
CAAGCGTTTCTCTCCAAGATTTCTGAGCATCGGATTCCTCAAACATATGAAGAGGCAATGGAAGTCAAGG
AATGGAGGGATGCGATAGCCGATGAGATAAACGCTATGAAACGAAATCATACTTGGGATGAAGATGACTT
ACCTAAAGGAAAGAAAACAGTGAGCTCAAGGTGGGTATTCACAATCAAGTATAAGAGTAATGGAGATATC
GAGAGATATAAAACTCGCTTGGTGGCTCGGGGGTTCACGCAAACATATGGCTCCGACTACATGGAGACTT
TTGCTCCGGTGGCTAAGCTACACACGGTGAGAGTGGTTCTTGCCTTAGCAACAAATTTATCATGGGGACT
ATGGCAAATGGATGTCAAGAATGCATTTCTCCAAGGCGAACTTGAAGATGATGTGTATATGACGCCTCCA
CCCGGTCTAGAAGATACCATTCCATGTGATAAAGTGTTGAGACTACGCAAAGCTATCTATGGTCTTAAAC
AATCTCCACGTGCATGGTACCACAAGCTCAGCCGAACTCTTAAAGATCATGGATTCAAGAAGTCCGAGTC
CGATCACACTTTGTTTACATTACAAAGTCCTCAAGGTATTGTCGTTGTTCTCATCTATGTTGATGATCTT
ATCATCACCGGAGACAACAAAGACGGTATAGACTCTACCAAGACTTTTCTTAAATCTTGTTTTGATATTA
AAGATCTTGGTGAACTCAAATACTTCCTAGGAATTGAAGTGTGTCGCTCTAATGCTGGACTCTTTCTATC
ACAACGCAAATACACTCTTGACTTGTTGAATGAGACAGGTTTTATGGACGCTAAACCGGCTCGCACTCCA
CTTGAAGATGGCTACAAGGTCAATCGAAAGGGGGAGAAAGAAGATGAGAAGTTTGGCGATGCACCTCTCT
ATCGCAAACTTGTAGGTAAGTTGATCTATTTGACAAACACAAGACCTGACATTTGTTTTGCGGTAAATCA
GGTTAGTCAACACATGAAAGTCCCGATGGTGTATCATTGGAACATGGTGGAGAGAATACTAAGGTATCTC
AAAGGCAGCTCCGGACAAGGCATATGGATGGGAAAGAACTCAAGCACCGAGATAGTGGGATATTGCGATG
CGGACTATGCGGGTGATAGAGGAGATAGAAGATCTACAACTGGTTATTGTACGTTCATTGGAGGTAACCT
TGCAACTTGGAAGACAAAGAAACAGAAGGTGGTCTCATGTTCGAGTGCAGAATCGGAGTATAGAGCAATG
AGAAAGCTCACCAACGAACTCACTTGGCTTAAAGCTCTTCTTAAAGATGTTGGCATTGAACAACACATGC
CTATCACCATGCATTGTGACAACAAGGCAGCAATATACATAGCCTCAAATTCGGTGTTTCATGAGAGAAC
CAAGCATATTGAAGTCGATTGTCATAAAGTCCGAGAGAAGATCATCGAAGGAGTCACACTACCGTGTTAT
ACAAGAAGTGAAGATCAGTTGGCGGATATCTTCACCAAAGCCGCAAGTCTCAAAGTTTGCAACTTCATAC
ATGGCAAATTAGGACTTGTGGATCTATCTCACTCTTACCCAGCTTTCTTGTACAAAGTGGTGATATCCCG
CGGCCATGGCGGCCGGGAGCATGCGACGTCGATCTAACTGACTAGCCGCGGCCATGCTAGAGTCCGCAAA
AATCACCAGTCTCTCTCTACAAATCTATCTCTCTCTATTTTTCTCCAGAATAATGTGTGAGTAGTTCCCA
GATAAGGGAATTAGGGTTCTTATAGGGTTTCGCTCATGTGTTGAGCATATAAGAAACCCTTAGTATGTAT
TTGTATTTGTAAAATACTTCTATCAATAAAATTTCTAATTCCTAAAACCAAAATCCAGTGACCTGCAGGC
ATGCGACGTCGGGCCCTCTAGAGGATCCCCGGGTACCCTCGAATTATCATACATGAGAATTAAGGGAGTC
ACGTTATGACCCCCGCCGATGACGCGGGACAAGCCGTTTTACGTTTGGAACTGACAGAACCGCAACGTTG
AAGGAGCCACTGAGCCGCGGGTTTCTGGAGTTTAATGAGCTAAGCACATACGTCAGAAACCATTATTGCG
CGTTCAAAAGTCGCCTAAGGTCACTATCAGCTAGCAAATATTTCTTGTCAAAAATGCTCCACTGACGTTC
CATAAATTCCCCTCGGTATCCAATTAGAGTCTCATATTCACTCTCAACTCGATCGAGGGGATCTACCATG
AGCCCAGAACGACGCCCGGCCGACATCCGCCGTGCCACCGAGGCGGACATGCCGGCGGTCTGCACCATCG
TCAACCACTACATCGAGACAAGCACGGTCAACTTCCGTACCGAGCCGCAGGAACCGCAGGAGTGGACGGA
CGACCTCGTCCGTCTGCGGGAGCGCTATCCCTGGCTCGTCGCCGAGGTGGACGGCGAGGTCGCCGGCATC
GCCTACGCGGGTCCCTGGAAGGCACGCAACGCCTACGACTGGACGGCCGAGTCGACCGTGTACGTCTCCC
CCCGCCACCAGCGGACGGGACTGGGCTCCACGCTCTACACCCACCTGCTGAAGTCCCTGGAGGCACAGGG
CTTCAAGAGCGTGGTCGCTGTCATCGGGCTGCCCAACGACCCGAGCGTGCGCATGCACGAGGCGCTCGGA
TATGCCCCCCGCGGCATGCTGCGGGCGGCCGGCTTCAAGCACGGGAACTGGCATGACGTGGGTTTCTGGC
AGCTGGACTTCAGCCTGCCGGTGCCGCCCCGTCCGGTCCTGCCCGTCACCGAAATCTGATGACCCCTAGA
GTCAAGCAGATCGTTCAAACATTTGGCAATAAAGTTTCTTAAGATTGAATCCTGTTGCCGGTCTTGCGAT
GATTATCATATAATTTCTGTTGAATTACGTTAAGCATGTAATAATTAACATGTAATGCATGACGTTATTT
ATGAGATGGGTTTTTATGATTAGAGTCCCGCAATTATACATTTAATACGCGATAGAAAACAAAATATAGC
GCGCAAACTAGGATAAATTATCGCGCGCGGTGTCATCTACTATGTTACTAGATCGACCGGCATGCAAGCT
GATAATTCAATTCGGCGTTAATTCAGTACATTAAAAACGTCCGCAATGTGTTATTAAGTTGTCTAAGCGT
CAATTTGTTTACACCACAATATATCCTGCCACCAGCCAGCCAACAGCTCCCCGACCGGCAGCTCGGCACA
AAATCACCACTCGATACAGGCAGCCCATCAGTCCGGGACGGCGTCAGCGGGAGAGCCGTTGTAAGGCGGC
AGACTTTGCTCATGTTACCGATGCTATTCGGAAGAACGGCAACTAAGCTGCCGGGTTTGAAACACGGATG
ATCTCGCGGAGGGTAGCATGTTGATTGTAACGATGACAGAGCGTTGCTGCCTGTGATCAATTCGGGCACG
AACCCAGTGGACATAAGCCTCGTTCGGTTCGTAAGCTGTAATGCAAGTAGCGTAACTGCCGTCACGCAAC
TGGTCCAGAACCTTGACCGAACGCAGCGGTGGTAACGGCGCAGTGGCGGTTTTCATGGCTTCTTGTTATG
ACATGTTTTTTTGGGGTACAGTCTATGCCTCGGGCATCCAAGCAGCAAGCGCGTTACGCCGTGGGTCGAT
GTTTGATGTTATGGAGCAGCAACGATGTTACGCAGCAGGGCAGTCGCCCTAAAACAAAGTTAAACATCAT
GGGGGAAGCGGTGATCGCCGAAGTATCGACTCAACTATCAGAGGTAGTTGGCGTCATCGAGCGCCATCTC
GAACCGACGTTGCTGGCCGTACATTTGTACGGCTCCGCAGTGGATGGCGGCCTGAAGCCACACAGTGATA
TTGATTTGCTGGTTACGGTGACCGTAAGGCTTGATGAAACAACGCGGCGAGCTTTGATCAACGACCTTTT
GGAAACTTCGGCTTCCCCTGGAGAGAGCGAGATTCTCCGCGCTGTAGAAGTCACCATTGTTGTGCACGAC
GACATCATTCCGTGGCGTTATCCAGCTAAGCGCGAACTGCAATTTGGAGAATGGCAGCGCAATGACATTC
TTGCAGGTATCTTCGAGCCAGCCACGATCGACATTGATCTGGCTATCTTGCTGACAAAAGCAAGAGAACA
TAGCGTTGCCTTGGTAGGTCCAGCGGCGGAGGAACTCTTTGATCCGGTTCCTGAACAGGATCTATTTGAG
GCGCTAAATGAAACCTTAACGCTATGGAACTCGCCGCCCGACTGGGCTGGCGATGAGCGAAATGTAGTGC
TTACGTTGTCCCGCATTTGGTACAGCGCAGTAACCGGCAAAATCGCGCCGAAGGATGTCGCTGCCGACTG
GGCAATGGAGCGCCTGCCGGCCCAGTATCAGCCCGTCATACTTGAAGCTAGACAGGCTTATCTTGGACAA
GAAGAAGATCGCTTGGCCTCGCGCGCAGATCAGTTGGAAGAATTTGTCCACTACGTGAAAGGCGAGATCA
CCAAGGTAGTCGGCAAATAATGTCTAGCTAGAAATTCGTTCAAGCCGACGCCGCTTCGCCGGCGTTAACT
CAAGCGATTAGATGCACTAAGCACATAATTGCTCACAGCCAAACTATCAGGTCAAGTCTGCTTTTATTAT
TTTTAAGCGTGCATAATAAGCCCTACACAAATTGGGAGATATATCATGCATGACCAAAATCCCTTAACGT
GAGTTTTCGTTCCACTGAGCGTCAGACCCCGTAGAAAAGATCAAAGGATCTTCTTGAGATCCTTTTTTTC
TGCGCGTAATCTGCTGCTTGCAAACAAAAAAACCACCGCTACCAGCGGTGGTTTGTTTGCCGGATCAAGA
GCTACCAACTCTTTTTCCGAAGGTAACTGGCTTCAGCAGAGCGCAGATACCAAATACTGTCCTTCTAGTG
TAGCCGTAGTTAGGCCACCACTTCAAGAACTCTGTAGCACCGCCTACATACCTCGCTCTGCTAATCCTGT
TACCAGTGGCTGCTGCCAGTGGCGATAAGTCGTGTCTTACCGGGTTGGACTCAAGACGATAGTTACCGGA
TAAGGCGCAGCGGTCGGGCTGAACGGGGGGTTCGTGCACACAGCCCAGCTTGGAGCGAACGACCTACACC
GAACTGAGATACCTACAGCGTGAGCTATGAGAAAGCGCCACGCTTCCCGAAGGGAGAAAGGCGGACAGGT
ATCCGGTAAGCGGCAGGGTCGGAACAGGAGAGCGCACGAGGGAGCTTCCAGGGGGAAACGCCTGGTATCT
TTATAGTCCTGTCGGGTTTCGCCACCTCTGACTTGAGCGTCGATTTTTGTGATGCTCGTCAGGGGGGCGG
AGCCTATGGAAAAACGCCAGCAACGCGGCCTTTTTACGGTTCCTGGCCTTTTGCTGGCCTTTTGCTCACA
TGTTCTTTCCTGCGTTATCCCCTGATTCTGTGGATAACCGTATTACCGCCTTTGAGTGAGCTGATACCGC
TCGCCGCAGCCGAACGACCGAGCGCAGCGAGTCAGTGAGCGAGGAAGCGGAAGAGCGCCTGATGCGGTAT
TTTCTCCTTACGCATCTGTGCGGTATTTCACACCGCATATGGTGCACTCTCAGTACAATCTGCTCTGATG
CCGCATAGTTAAGCCAGTATACACTCCGCTATCGCTACGTGACTGGGTCATGGCTGCGCCCCGACACCCG
CCAACACCCGCTGACGCGCCCTGACGGGCTTGTCTGCTCCCGGCATCCGCTTACAGACAAGCTGTGACCG
TCTCCGGGAGCTGCATGTGTCAGAGGTTTTCACCGTCATCACCGAAACGCGCGAGGCAGGGTGCCTTGAT
GTGGGCGCCGGCGGTCGAGTGGCGACGGCGCGGCTTGTCCGCGCCCTGGTAGATTGCCTGGCCGTAGGCC
AGCCATTTTTGAGCGGCCAGCGGCCGCGATAGGCCGACGCGAAGCGGCGGGGCGTAGGGAGCGCAGCGAC
CGAAGGGTAGGCGCTTTTTGCAGCTCTTCGGCTGTGCGCTGGCCAGACAGTTATGCACAGGCCAGGCGGG
TTTTAAGAGTTTTAATAAGTTTTAAAGAGTTTTAGGCGGAAAAATCGCCTTTTTTCTCTTTTATATCAGT
CACTTACATGTGTGACCGGTTCCCAATGTACGGCTTTGGGTTCCCAATGTACGGGTTCCGGTTCCCAATG
TACGGCTTTGGGTTCCCAATGTACGTGCTATCCACAGGAAAGAGACCTTTTCGACCTTTTTCCCCTGCTA
GGGCAATTTGCCCTAGCATCTGCTCCGTACATTAGGAACCGGCGGATGCTTCGCCCTCGATCAGGTTGCG
GTAGCGCATGACTAGGATCGGGCCAGCCTGCCCCGCCTCCTCCTTCAAATCGTACTCCGGCAGGTCATTT
GACCCGATCAGCTTGCGCACGGTGAAACAGAACTTCTTGAACTCTCCGGCGCTGCCACTGCGTTCGTAGA
TCGTCTTGAACAACCATCTGGCTTCTGCCTTGCCTGCGGCGCGGCGTGCCAGGCGGTAGAGAAAACGGCC
GATGCCGGGATCGATCAAAAAGTAATCGGGGTGAACCGTCAGCACGTCCGGGTTCTTGCCTTCTGTGATC
TCGCGGTACATCCAATCAGCTAGCTCGATCTCGATGTACTCCGGCCGCCCGGTTTCGCTCTTTACGATCT
TGTAGCGGCTAATCAAGGCTTCACCCTCGGATACCGTCACCAGGCGGCCGTTCTTGGCCTTCTTCGTACG
CTGCATGGCAACGTGCGTGGTGTTTAACCGAATGCAGGTTTCTACCAGGTCGTCTTTCTGCTTTCCGCCA
TCGGCTCGCCGGCAGAACTTGAGTACGTCCGCAACGTGTGGACGGAACACGCGGCCGGGCTTGTCTCCCT
TCCCTTCCCGGTATCGGTTCATGGATTCGGTTAGATGGGAAACCGCCATCAGTACCAGGTCGTAATCCCA
CACACTGGCCATGCCGGCCGGCCCTGCGGAAACCTCTACGTGCCCGTCTGGAAGCTCGTAGCGGATCACC
TCGCCAGCTCGTCGGTCACGCTTCGACAGACGGAAAACGGCCACGTCCATGATGCTGCGACTATCGCGGG
TGCCCACGTCATAGAGCATCGGAACGAAAAAATCTGGTTGCTCGTCGCCCTTGGGCGGCTTCCTAATCGA
CGGCGCACCGGCTGCCGGCGGTTGCCGGGATTCTTTGCGGATTCGATCAGCGGCCGCTTGCCACGATTCA
CCGGGGCGTGCTTCTGCCTCGATGCGTTGCCGCTGGGCGGCCTGCGCGGCCTTCAACTTCTCCACCAGGT
CATCACCCAGCGCCGCGCCGATTTGTACCGGGCCGGATGGTTTGCGACCGTCACGCCGATTCCTCGGGCT
TGGGGGTTCCAGTGCCATTGCAGGGCCGGCAGACAACCCAGCCGCTTACGCCTGGCCAACCGCCCGTTCC
TCCACACATGGGGCATTCCACGGCGTCGGTGCCTGGTTGTTCTTGATTTTCCATGCCGCCTCCTTTAGCC
GCTAAAATTCATCTACTCATTTATTCATTTGCTCATTTACTCTGGTAGCTGCGCGATGTATTCAGATAGC
AGCTCGGTAATGGTCTTGCCTTGGCGTACCGCGTACATCTTCAGCTTGGTGTGATCCTCCGCCGGCAACT
GAAAGTTGACCCGCTTCATGGCTGGCGTGTCTGCCAGGCTGGCCAACGTTGCAGCCTTGCTGCTGCGTGC
GCTCGGACGGCCGGCACTTAGCGTGTTTGTGCTTTTGCTCATTTTCTCTTTACCTCATTAACTCAAATGA
GTTTTGATTTAATTTCAGCGGCCAGCGCCTGGACCTCGCGGGCAGCGTCGCCCTCGGGTTCTGATTCAAG
AACGGTTGTGCCGGCGGCGGCAGTGCCTGGGTAGCTCACGCGCTGCGTGATACGGGACTCAAGAATGGGC
AGCTCGTACCCGGCCAGCGCCTCGGCAACCTCACCGCCGATGCGCGTGCCTTTGATCGCCCGCGACACGA
CAAAGGCCGCTTGTAGCCTTCCATCCGTGACCTCAATGCGCTGCTTAACCAGCTCCACCAGGTCGGCGGT
GGCCCATATGTCGTAAGGGCTTGGCTGCACCGGAATCAGCACGAAGTCGGCTGCCTTGATCGCGGACACA
GCCAAGTCCGCCGCCTGGGGCGCTCCGTCGATCACTACGAAGTCGCGCCGGCCGATGGCCTTCACGTCGC
GGTCAATCGTCGGGCGGTCGATGCCGACAACGGTTAGCGGTTGATCTTCCCGCACGGCCGCCCAATCGCG
GGCACTGCCCTGGGGATCGGAATCGACTAACAGAACATCGGCCCCGGCGAGTTGCAGGGCGCGGGCTAGA
TGGGTTGCGATGGTCGTCTTGCCTGACCCGCCTTTCTGGTTAAGTACAGCGATAACCTTCATGCGTTCCC
CTTGCGTATTTGTTTATTTACTCATCGCATCATATACGCAGCGACCGCATGACGCAAGCTGTTTTACTCA
AATACACATCACCTTTTTAGACGGCGGCGCTCGGTTTCTTCAGCGGCCAAGCTGGCCGGCCAGGCCGCCA
GCTTGGCATCAGACAAACCGGCCAGGATTTCATGCAGCCGCACGGTTGAGACGTGCGCGGGCGGCTCGAA
CACGTACCCGGCCGCGATCATCTCCGCCTCGATCTCTTCGGTAATGAAAAACGGTTCGTCCTGGCCGTCC
TGGTGCGGTTTCATGCTTGTTCCTCTTGGCGTTCATTCTCGGCGGCCGCCAGGGCGTCGGCCTCGGTCAA
TGCGTCCTCACGGAAGGCACCGCGCCGCCTGGCCTCGGTGGGCGTCACTTCCTCGCTGCGCTCAAGTGCG
CGGTACAGGGTCGAGCGATGCACGCCAAGCAGTGCAGCCGCCTCTTTCACGGTGCGGCCTTCCTGGTCGA
TCAGCTCGCGGGCGTGCGCGATCTGTGCCGGGGTGAGGGTAGGGCGGGGGCCAAACTTCACGCCTCGGGC
CTTGGCGGCCTCGCGCCCGCTCCGGGTGCGGTCGATGATTAGGGAACGCTCGAACTCGGCAATGCCGGCG
AACACGGTCAACACCATGCGGCCGGCCGGCGTGGTGGTGTCGGCCCACGGCTCTGCCAGGCTACGCAGGC
CCGCGCCGGCCTCCTGGATGCGCTCGGCAATGTCCAGTAGGTCGCGGGTGCTGCGGGCCAGGCGGTCTAG
CCTGGTCACTGTCACAACGTCGCCAGGGCGTAGGTGGTCAAGCATCCTGGCCAGCTCCGGGCGGTCGCGC
CTGGTGCCGGTGATCTTCTCGGAAAACAGCTTGGTGCAGCCGGCCGCGTGCAGTTCGGCCCGTTGGTTGG
TCAAGTCCTGGTCGTCGGTGCTGACGCGGGCATAGCCCAGCAGGCCAGCGGCGGCGCTCTTGTTCATGGC
GTAATGTCTCCGGTTCTAGTCGCAAGTATTCTACTTTATGCGACTAAAACACGCGACAAGAAAACGCCAG
GAAAAGGGCAGGGCGGCAGCCTGTCGCGTAACTTAGGACTTGTGCGACATGTCGTTTTCAGAAGACGGCT
GCACTGAACGTCAGAAGCCGACTGCACTATAGCAGCGGAGGGGTTGGATCAAAGTACTTTGATCCCGAGG
GGAACCCTGTGGTTGGCATGCACATACAAATGGACGAACGGATAAACCTTTTCACGCCCTTTTAAATATC
CGTTATTCTAATAAACGCTCTTTTCTCTTAGGTTTACCCGCCAATATATCCTGTCAAACACTGATAGTTT
AAACTGAAGGCGGGAAACGACAATCTGATCCAAGCTCAAGCTAAGCTTGAGCTCCAACTTT
