Features (pLannotate 1.2.2; 24 found; start..end, strand, type, name):
      1..19      +  promoter       SP6 promoter: promoter for bacteriophage SP6 RNA polymerase
    679..1023    +  promoter       CaMV 35S promoter: strong constitutive promoter from cauliflower mosaic virus
    976..1022    +  promoter       minimal CaMV 35S promoter: minimal 35S promoter from cauliflower mosaic virus
   1055..1080    +  misc_feature   TMV Ω (fragment): translational enhancer from the tobacco mosaic virus 5'-leader sequence (Gallie et al., 1988)
   1125..1145    +  protein_bind   attB1: mutant version of attB; core recombination site for the Gateway® BP reaction BP Clonase™
   5071..5095    -  protein_bind   attB2: mutant version of attB; recombination site for the Gateway® BP reaction BP Clonase™
   5214..5373    +  polyA_signal   CaMV poly(A) signal (fragment): cauliflower mosaic virus polyadenylation signal
   5400..5422    -  misc_feature   MCS (fragment): pUC18/19 multiple cloning site
   5515..5694    +  promoter       NOS promoter: nopaline synthase promoter
   5736..6284    +  CDS            bar: PAT_STRHY - Experimental evidence at protein level: Swiss-Prot protein existence level 1. Inactivates phosphinothricin (PPT) by transfer of an acetyl group from acetyl CoA. Can also acetylate demethylphosphinothricin but not PTT or glutamate. This enzyme is an effector of phosphinothricin tripeptide (PTT or bialaphos) resistance. From Streptomyces hygroscopicus. Introduced by genetic manipulation and expressed in glufosinate-tolerant maize by Dekalb Genetics.
   6307..6559    +  terminator     NOS terminator: nopaline synthase terminator and poly(A) signal
   6652..6676    -  misc_feature   LB T-DNA repeat: left border repeat from nopaline C58 T-DNA
   6935..6958    +  promoter       Pc promoter (fragment): intI1 (promoter lies within the coding sequence); class 1 integron promoter
   7134..7190    +  CDS            GmR (fragment): gentamycin acetyltransferase; aacC1; confers resistance to gentamycin
   7201..7988    +  CDS            SmR (fragment): aminoglycoside adenylyltransferase (Murphy, 1985); aadA; confers resistance to spectinomycin and streptomycin
   8234..8822    +  rep_origin     ori: high-copy-number ColE1/pMB1/pBR322/pUC origin of replication
   9008..9148    -  misc_feature   bom: basis of mobility region from pBR322
   9250..9289    -  CDS            rop (fragment): Rop protein, which maintains plasmids at low copy number; rop
   9492..9686    -  rep_origin     pVS1 oriV: origin of replication for the Pseudomonas plasmid pVS1 (Heeb et al., 2000)
   9752..10825   -  CDS            pVS1 RepA: replication protein from the Pseudomonas plasmid pVS1 (Heeb et al., 2000)
  11254..11883   -  CDS            pVS1 StaA: stability protein from the Pseudomonas plasmid pVS1 (Heeb et al., 2000)
  12443..12844   -  CDS            Y4CG_SINFN (fragment): Protein inferred from homology: Swiss-Prot protein existence level 3. From Sinorhizobium fredii (strain NBRC 101917 / NGR234).
  13214..13238   -  misc_feature   RB T-DNA repeat: right border repeat from nopaline C58 T-DNA
  13307..13327   +  protein_bind   attB4: mutant version of attB; core recombination site for the Gateway® BP reaction BP Clonase™
>Addgene plasmid #167120 | p35S_EVDdi | addgene full sequence | sequence record 331755 | Addgene NGS Result
ATTTAGGTGACACTATAGAATACTCAAGCTATGCATCCAACGCGTTGGGAGCTCTCCCATATGGTCGACT
AGAGCCAAGCTGATCTCCTTTGCCCCGGAGATCACCATGGACGACTTTCTCTATCTCTACGATCTAGGAA
GAAAGTTCGACGGAGAAGGTGACGATACCATGTTCACCACCGATAATGAGAAGATTAGCCTCTTCAATTT
CAGAAAGAATGCTGACCCACAGATGGTTAGAGAGGCCTACGCGGCAGGTCTCATCAAGACGATCTACCCG
AGTAATAATCTCCAGGAGATCAAATACCTTCCCAAGAAGGTTAAAGATGCAGTCAAAAGATTCAGGACTA
ACTGCATCAAGAACACAGAGAAAGATATATTTCTCAAGATCAGAAGTACTATTCCAGTATGGACGATTCA
AGGCTTGCTTCATAAACCAAGGCAAGTAATAGAGATTGGAGTCTCTAAGAAAGTAGTTCCTACTGAATCA
AAGGCCATGGAGTCAAAAATTCAGATCGAGGATCTAACAGAACTCGCCGTGAAGACTGGCGAACAGTTCA
TACAGAGTCTTTTACGACTCAATGACAAGAAGAAAATCTTCGTCAACATGGTGGAGCACGACACTCTCGT
CTACTCCAAGAATATCAAAGATACAGTCTCAGAAGACCAAAGGGCTATTGAGACTTTTCAACAAAGGGTA
ATATCGGGAAACCTCCTCGGATTCCATTGCCCAGCTATCTGTCACTTCATCAAAAGGACAGTAGAAAAGG
AAGGTGGCACCTACAAATGCCATCATTGCGATAAAGGAAAGGCTATCGTTCAAGATGCCCCTGCCGACAG
TGGTCCCAAAGATGGACCCCCACCCACGAGGAGCATCGTGGAAAAAGAAGACGTTCCAACCACGTCTTCA
AAGCAAGTGGATTGATGTGATATCTCCACTGACGTAAGGGATGACGCACAATCCCACTATCCTTCGCAAG
ACCCTTCCTCTATATAAGGAAGTTCATTTCATTTGGAGAGGACTCCGGTATTTTTACAACAATTACCACA
ACAAAACAAACAACAAACAACATTACAATTTACTATTCTAGTCGACCTGCAGGCGGCCGCACTAGTGATA
TCAGCAAGTTTGTACAAAAAAGCAGGCTTCATGGAGACTTCTCAAAAGATGATTACTACGGTGATACTTC
AAGGGGGAAACTACCTAACTTGGTCAAGAACAACAAAAACGGTGTTGTGTGGTCGTGGGCTTTGGAGCCA
TGTAATCTCATCTAAAGCTCCAAAAGAAGCCAAAGAAGAAGAAGAAACGGAGACTATATCTCCCGAGGAA
GAAAAATGGTTCCAAGAGGATCAAGCTGTCCTTGCTCTTCTTCAAAACTCTCTTGAAACCTCTATTCTAG
AGGGATACTCTTACTGTGAGACAGCAAAAGAGTTGTGGGATACACTTAAAAACGTGTATGGGAACGAATC
GAATTTGACCCGCGTGTTTGAAGTGAAGAAGGCGATTAACGAACTAAGTCAAGAAGACTTAGAGTTTACT
AAACACTTTGGTAAGTTCAGGTCCTTATGGTCTGAACTTGAGAGCTTGAGGCCGGGAACGCTTGACCCGA
AGATTCTCCACGAAAGGCGTGAGCAAGACAAGGTGTTTGGACTCCTTCTCACCTTAAATCCAGGGTACAA
TGACCTAATTAAACACTTGCTTAGGTCGGAGAAGTTACCAAGTCTTGATGAGGTGTGTTCTAAGATTCAG
AAAGAGCAAGGATCAACCGGGCTATTTGGTGGAAAAAGTGAACTCATCACGGCTAACAAAGGAGAAGTAG
TGGCGAACAAAGGTGTGTACAAGAATGAGGATAGAAAACTGTTGACTTGTGATCATTGTAAGAAGAAGGG
CCACACCAAAGACAAATGTTGGTTGCTACATCCACACCTCAAGCCCGCCAAGTTCAAAGACTCAAGAGCT
CATCTCTCTCAAGAAACTCATGAGGAGCAAAGTCAAGCCGGGTCATCGAAAGGAGAGACATCCACATCAT
TCGGAGACTATGTGAGGAAGTCGGACTTGGAAGCACTCATCAAGTCCATTGCTTCACTCAAAGAATCCGG
ATATTGAGACGGGAAAAGTTATTGGAGAAGGTGGTTCAAAAGGAGAACTCTATGTTCTTGAAGACTTGTC
ACCAAACTCTTCTAGCTGTTTTTCCTCTAAGTCACATTTAGGCATCTCTTTTAATACTTTGTGGCATGCT
AGGCTAGGTCATCCTCATACTAGAGCTCTTAAACTCATGTTACCAAATATTTCTTTTGATCATACAAGTT
GTGAGGCTTGTATTCTTGGTAAACATTGCAAATCGGTTTTTCCTAAATCTCTTACTATCTATGAGAAATG
TTTTGATCTAGTTCATTCGGATGTTTGGACCTCACCATGTGTTTCTAGAGACAACAACAAATATTTTGTC
ACATTTATTGATGAGAAATCAAAGTACACTTGGATAACACTATTACCCTCAAAAGATAGAGTGTTTGAAG
CTTTCACTAACTTTGAAACCTATGTCACTAATCAATTTAATGCAAAGATTAAAGTGTTTAGGACCGATAA
TGGAGGAGAATACACAAGCCAAAAGTTTCGAGATCATCTAGCCAAACGTGGAATAATACACCAAACAAGT
TGCCCGTACACACCACAACAAAATGGAGTGGCGGAGAGAAAGAACCGACATCTCATGGAGGTGGCGCGGT
CAATGATGTTTCATACAAGTGTTCCAAAGAGATTTTGGGGTGATGCGGTCTTAACCGCGTGCTACCTTAT
CAATCGAACACCAACTAAAGTCTTAAGTGACTTATCTCCCTTCGAGGTACTTAACAATATTAAACCGTTC
ATTGATCACTTACGAGTGTTTGGTTGTGTATGTTTTGTTTTGATACCCGGAGAACAAAGAAGCAAGCTAG
ATGCGAAGAGCACTAAGTGTATGTTTCTTGGCTACTCAACTACTCAAAAAGGATATAAATGCTTTGATCC
AACCAAGAACCGCACATTTATATCCCGAGATGTCAAGTTTCTTGAAAACCAAGACTACAACAACAAGAAG
GATTGGGAGAACCTAAAAGATCTTACTCATTCCACCTCCGATCGTGTTGCAACTCTAAAGTTTCTATTGG
ATCATTTGGGCAATGACTCAACTTCGACAACTCAACATCAACCGGAGATGACACAAGATCAAGAAGACTT
GAATCAAGAGAATGAGGAGGTGTCCCTACAACATCAAGAAAATCTTACACACGTGCAAGAAGATCCTCCA
AACACACAAGAACACTCTGAACATGTTCAAGAAATCCAAGATGACTCAAGTGAAGATGAAGAACGTACAC
AAGTTCTTCCACCTCCACCACCTCTTAGAAGGAGTACACGCATTCGACGCAAGAAGGAATTCTTCAACTC
TAATGCGGTAGCTCATCCTTTCCAAGCGACATGTTCTCTTGCCCTTGTACCTCTAGATCATCAAGCGTTT
CTCTCCAAGATTTCTGAGCATCGGATTCCTCAAACATATGAAGAGGCAATGGAAGTCAAGGAATGGAGGG
ATGCGATAGCCGATGAGATAAACGCTATGAAACGAAATCATACTTGGGATGAAGATGACTTACCTAAAGG
AAAGAAAACAGTGAGCTCAAGGTGGGTATTCACAATCAAGTATAAGAGTAATGGAGATATCGAGAGATAT
AAAACTCGCTTGGTGGCTCGGGGGTTCACGCAAACATATGGCTCCGACTACATGGAGACTTTTGCTCCGG
TGGCTAAGCTACACACGGTGAGAGTGGTTCTTGCCTTAGCAACAAATTTATCATGGGGACTATGGCAAAT
GGATGTCAAGAATGCATTTCTCCAAGGCGAACTTGAAGATGATGTGTATATGACGCCTCCACCCGGTCTA
GAAGATACCATTCCATGTGATAAAGTGTTGAGACTACGCAAAGCTATCTATGGTCTTAAACAATCTCCAC
GTGCATGGTACCACAAGCTCAGCCGAACTCTTAAAGATCATGGATTCAAGAAGTCCGAGTCCGATCACAC
TTTGTTTACATTACAAAGTCCTCAAGGTATTGTCGTTGTTCTCATCTATGTTGATGATCTTATCATCACC
GGAGACAACAAAGACGGTATAGACTCTACCAAGACTTTTCTTAAATCTTGTTTTGATATTAAAGATCTTG
GTGAACTCAAATACTTCCTAGGAATTGAAGTGTGTCGCTCTAATGCTGGACTCTTTCTATCACAACGCAA
ATACACTCTTGACTTGTTGAATGAGACAGGTTTTATGGACGCTAAACCGGCTCGCACTCCACTTGAAGAT
GGCTACAAGGTCAATCGAAAGGGGGAGAAAGAAGATGAGAAGTTTGGCGATGCACCTCTCTATCGCAAAC
TTGTAGGTAAGTTGATCTATTTGACAAACACAAGACCTGACATTTGTTTTGCGGTAAATCAGGTTAGTCA
ACACATGAAAGTCCCGATGGTGTATCATTGGAACATGGTGGAGAGAATACTAAGGTATCTCAAAGGCAGC
TCCGGACAAGGCATATGGATGGGAAAGAACTCAAGCACCGAGATAGTGGGATATTGCGATGCGGACTATG
CGGGTGATAGAGGAGATAGAAGATCTACAACTGGTTATTGTACGTTCATTGGAGGTAACCTTGCAACTTG
GAAGACAAAGAAACAGAAGGTGGTCTCATGTTCGAGTGCAGAATCGGAGTATAGAGCAATGAGAAAGCTC
ACCAACGAACTCACTTGGCTTAAAGCTCTTCTTAAAGATGTTGGCATTGAACAACACATGCCTATCACCA
TGCATTGTGACAACAAGGCAGCAATATACATAGCCTCAAATTCGGTGTTTCATGAGAGAACCAAGCATAT
TGAAGTCGATTGTCATAAAGTCCGAGAGAAGATCATCGAAGGAGTCACACTACCGTGTTATACAAGAAGT
GAAGATCAGTTGGCGGATATCTTCACCAAAGCCGCAAGTCTCAAAGTTTGCAACTTCATACATGGCAAAT
TAGGACTTGTGGATCTATCTCACTCTTGAAACCCAGCTTTCTTGTACAAAGTGGTGATATCCCGCGGCCA
TGGCGGCCGGGAGCATGCGACGTCGATCTAACTGACTAGCCGCGGCCATGCTAGAGTCCGCAAAAATCAC
CAGTCTCTCTCTACAAATCTATCTCTCTCTATTTTTCTCCAGAATAATGTGTGAGTAGTTCCCAGATAAG
GGAATTAGGGTTCTTATAGGGTTTCGCTCATGTGTTGAGCATATAAGAAACCCTTAGTATGTATTTGTAT
TTGTAAAATACTTCTATCAATAAAATTTCTAATTCCTAAAACCAAAATCCAGTGACCTGCAGGCATGCGA
CGTCGGGCCCTCTAGAGGATCCCCGGGTACCGCGAATTATCGATCATGAGCGGAGAATTAAGGGAGTCAC
GTTATGACCCCCGCCGATGACGCGGGACAAGCCGTTTTACGTTTGGAACTGACAGAACCGCAACGTTGAA
GGAGCCACTGAGCCGCGGGTTTCTGGAGTTTAATGAGCTAAGCACATACGTCAGAAACCATTATTGCGCG
TTCAAAAGTCGCCTAAGGTCACTATCAGCTAGCAAATATTTCTTGTCAAAAATGCTCCACTGACGTTCCA
TAAATTCCCCTCGGTATCCAATTAGAGTCTCATATTCACTCTCAACTCGATCGAGGGGATCTACCATGAG
CCCAGAACGACGCCCGGCCGACATCCGCCGTGCCACCGAGGCGGACATGCCGGCGGTCTGCACCATCGTC
AACCACTACATCGAGACAAGCACGGTCAACTTCCGTACCGAGCCGCAGGAACCGCAGGAGTGGACGGACG
ACCTCGTCCGTCTGCGGGAGCGCTATCCCTGGCTCGTCGCCGAGGTGGACGGCGAGGTCGCCGGCATCGC
CTACGCGGGTCCCTGGAAGGCACGCAACGCCTACGACTGGACGGCCGAGTCGACCGTGTACGTCTCCCCC
CGCCACCAGCGGACGGGACTGGGCTCCACGCTCTACACCCACCTGCTGAAGTCCCTGGAGGCACAGGGCT
TCAAGAGCGTGGTCGCTGTCATCGGGCTGCCCAACGACCCGAGCGTGCGCATGCACGAGGCGCTCGGATA
TGCCCCCCGCGGCATGCTGCGGGCGGCCGGCTTCAAGCACGGGAACTGGCATGACGTGGGTTTCTGGCAG
CTGGACTTCAGCCTGCCGGTGCCGCCCCGTCCGGTCCTGCCCGTCACCGAAATCTGATGACCCCTAGAGT
CAAGCAGATCGTTCAAACATTTGGCAATAAAGTTTCTTAAGATTGAATCCTGTTGCCGGTCTTGCGATGA
TTATCATATAATTTCTGTTGAATTACGTTAAGCATGTAATAATTAACATGTAATGCATGACGTTATTTAT
GAGATGGGTTTTTATGATTAGAGTCCCGCAATTATACATTTAATACGCGATAGAAAACAAAATATAGCGC
GCAAACTAGGATAAATTATCGCGCGCGGTGTCATCTATGTTACTAGATCGACCGGCATGCAAGCTGATAA
TTCAATTCGGCGTTAATTCAGTACATTAAAAACGTCCGCAATGTGTTATTAAGTTGTCTAAGCGTCAATT
TGTTTACACCACAATATATCCTGCCACCAGCCAGCCAACAGCTCCCCGACCGGCAGCTCGGCACAAAATC
ACCACTCGATACAGGCAGCCCATCAGTCCGGGACGGCGTCAGCGGGAGAGCCGTTGTAAGGCGGCAGACT
TTGCTCATGTTACCGATGCTATTCGGAAGAACGGCAACTAAGCTGCCGGGTTTGAAACACGGATGATCTC
GCGGAGGGTAGCATGTTGATTGTAACGATGACAGAGCGTTGCTGCCTGTGATCAATTCGGGCACGAACCC
AGTGGACATAAGCCTGTTCGGTTCGTAAGCTGTAATGCAAGTAGCGTATGCGCTCACGCAACTGGTCCAG
AACCTTGACCGAACGCAGCGGTGGTAACGGCGCAGTGGCGGTTTTCATGGCTTGTTATGACTGTTTTTTT
GGGGTACAGTCTATGCCTCGGGCATCCAAGCAGCAAGCGCGTTACGCCGTGGGTCGATGTTTGATGTTAT
GGAGCAGCAACGATGTTACGCAGCAGGGCAGTCGCCCTAAAACAAAGTTAAACATCATGGGGGAAGCGGT
GATCGCCGAAGTATCGACTCAACTATCAGAGGTAGTTGGCGTCATCGAGCGCCATCTCGAACCGACGTTG
CTGGCCGTACATTTGTACGGCTCCGCAGTGGATGGCGGCCTGAAGCCACACAGTGATATTGATTTGCTGG
TTACGGTGACCGTAAGGCTTGATGAAACAACGCGGCGAGCTTTGATCAACGACCTTTTGGAAACTTCGGC
TTCCCCTGGAGAGAGCGAGATTCTCCGCGCTGTAGAAGTCACCATTGTTGTGCACGACGACATCATTCCG
TGGCGTTATCCAGCTAAGCGCGAACTGCAATTTGGAGAATGGCAGCGCAATGACATTCTTGCAGGTATCT
TCGAGCCAGCCACGATCGACATTGATCTGGCTATCTTGCTGACAAAAGCAAGAGAACATAGCGTTGCCTT
GGTAGGTCCAGCGGCGGAGGAACTCTTTGATCCGGTTCCTGAACAGGATCTATTTGAGGCGCTAAATGAA
ACCTTAACGCTATGGAACTCGCCGCCCGACTGGGCTGGCGATGAGCGAAATGTAGTGCTTACGTTGTCCC
GCATTTGGTACAGCGCAGTAACCGGCAAAATCGCGCCGAAGGATGTCGCTGCCGACTGGGCAATGGAGCG
CCTGCCGGCCCAGTATCAGCCCGTCATACTTGAAGCTAGACAGGCTTATCTTGGACAAGAAGAAGATCGC
TTGGCCTCGCGCGCAGATCAGTTGGAAGAATTTGTCCACTACGTGAAAGGCGAGATCACCAAGGTAGTCG
GCAAATAATGTCTAGCTAGAAATTCGTTCAAGCCGACGCCGCTTCGCGGCGCGGCTTAACTCAAGCGTTA
GATGCACTAAGCACATAATTGCTCACAGCCAAACTATCAGGTCAAGTCTGCTTTTATTATTTTTAAGCGT
GCATAATAAGCCCTACACAAATTGGGAGATATATCATGCATGACCAAAATCCCTTAACGTGAGTTTTCGT
TCCACTGAGCGTCAGACCCCGTAGAAAAGATCAAAGGATCTTCTTGAGATCCTTTTTTTCTGCGCGTAAT
CTGCTGCTTGCAAACAAAAAAACCACCGCTACCAGCGGTGGTTTGTTTGCCGGATCAAGAGCTACCAACT
CTTTTTCCGAAGGTAACTGGCTTCAGCAGAGCGCAGATACCAAATACTGTCCTTCTAGTGTAGCCGTAGT
TAGGCCACCACTTCAAGAACTCTGTAGCACCGCCTACATACCTCGCTCTGCTAATCCTGTTACCAGTGGC
TGCTGCCAGTGGCGATAAGTCGTGTCTTACCGGGTTGGACTCAAGACGATAGTTACCGGATAAGGCGCAG
CGGTCGGGCTGAACGGGGGGTTCGTGCACACAGCCCAGCTTGGAGCGAACGACCTACACCGAACTGAGAT
ACCTACAGCGTGAGCTATGAGAAAGCGCCACGCTTCCCGAAGGGAGAAAGGCGGACAGGTATCCGGTAAG
CGGCAGGGTCGGAACAGGAGAGCGCACGAGGGAGCTTCCAGGGGGAAACGCCTGGTATCTTTATAGTCCT
GTCGGGTTTCGCCACCTCTGACTTGAGCGTCGATTTTTGTGATGCTCGTCAGGGGGGCGGAGCCTATGGA
AAAACGCCAGCAACGCGGCCTTTTTACGGTTCCTGGCCTTTTGCTGGCCTTTTGCTCACATGTTCTTTCC
TGCGTTATCCCCTGATTCTGTGGATAACCGTATTACCGCCTTTGAGTGAGCTGATACCGCTCGCCGCAGC
CGAACGACCGAGCGCAGCGAGTCAGTGAGCGAGGAAGCGGAAGAGCGCCTGATGCGGTATTTTCTCCTTA
CGCATCTGTGCGGTATTTCACACCGCATATGGTGCACTCTCAGTACAATCTGCTCTGATGCCGCATAGTT
AAGCCAGTATACACTCCGCTATCGCTACGTGACTGGGTCATGGCTGCGCCCCGACACCCGCCAACACCCG
CTGACGCGCCCTGACGGGCTTGTCTGCTCCCGGCATCCGCTTACAGACAAGCTGTGACCGTCTCCGGGAG
CTGCATGTGTCAGAGGTTTTCACCGTCATCACCGAAACGCGCGAGGCAGGGTGCCTTGATGTGGGCGCCG
GCGGTCGAGTGGCGACGGCGCGGCTTGTCCGCGCCCTGGTAGATTGCCTGGCCGTAGGCCAGCCATTTTT
GAGCGGCCAGCGGCCGCGATAGGCCGACGCGAAGCGGCGGGGCGTAGGGAGCGCAGCGACCGAAGGGTAG
GCGCTTTTTGCAGCTCTTCGGCTGTGCGCTGGCCAGACAGTTATGCACAGGCCAGGCGGGTTTTAAGAGT
TTTAATAAGTTTTAAAGAGTTTTAGGCGGAAAAATCGCCTTTTTTCTCTTTTATATCAGTCACTTACATG
TGTGACCGGTTCCCAATGTACGGCTTTGGGTTCCCAATGTACGGGTTCCGGTTCCCAATGTACGGCTTTG
GGTTCCCAATGTACGTGCTATCCACAGGAAAGAGACCTTTTCGACCTTTTTCCCCTGCTAGGGCAATTTG
CCCTAGCATCTGCTCCGTACATTAGGAACCGGCGGATGCTTCGCCCTCGATCAGGTTGCGGTAGCGCATG
ACTAGGATCGGGCCAGCCTGCCCCGCCTCCTCCTTCAAATCGTACTCCGGCAGGTCATTTGACCCGATCA
GCTTGCGCACGGTGAAACAGAACTTCTTGAACTCTCCGGCGCTGCCACTGCGTTCGTAGATCGTCTTGAA
CAACCATCTGGCTTCTGCCTTGCCTGCGGCGCGGCGTGCCAGGCGGTAGAGAAAACGGCCGATGCCGGGA
TCGATCAAAAAGTAATCGGGGTGAACCGTCAGCACGTCCGGGTTCTTGCCTTCTGTGATCTCGCGGTACA
TCCAATCAGCTAGCTCGATCTCGATGTACTCCGGCCGCCCGGTTTCGCTCTTTACGATCTTGTAGCGGCT
AATCAAGGCTTCACCCTCGGATACCGTCACCAGGCGGCCGTTCTTGGCCTTCTTCGTACGCTGCATGGCA
ACGTGCGTGGTGTTTAACCGAATGCAGGTTTCTACCAGGTCGTCTTTCTGCTTTCCGCCATCGGCTCGCC
GGCAGAACTTGAGTACGTCCGCAACGTGTGGACGGAACACGCGGCCGGGCTTGTCTCCCTTCCCTTCCCG
GTATCGGTTCATGGATTCGGTTAGATGGGAAACCGCCATCAGTACCAGGTCGTAATCCCACACACTGGCC
ATGCCGGCCGGCCCTGCGGAAACCTCTACGTGCCCGTCTGGAAGCTCGTAGCGGATCACCTCGCCAGCTC
GTCGGTCACGCTTCGACAGACGGAAAACGGCCACGTCCATGATGCTGCGACTATCGCGGGTGCCCACGTC
ATAGAGCATCGGAACGAAAAAATCTGGTTGCTCGTCGCCCTTGGGCGGCTTCCTAATCGACGGCGCACCG
GCTGCCGGCGGTTGCCGGGATTCTTTGCGGATTCGATCAGCGGCCGCTTGCCACGATTCACCGGGGCGTG
CTTCTGCCTCGATGCGTTGCCGCTGGGCGGCCTGCGCGGCCTTCAACTTCTCCACCAGGTCATCACCCAG
CGCCGCGCCGATTTGTACCGGGCCGGATGGTTTGCGACCGCTCACGCCGATTCCTCGGGCTTGGGGGTTC
CAGTGCCATTGCAGGGCCGGCAGACAACCCAGCCGCTTACGCCTGGCCAACCGCCCGTTCCTCCACACAT
GGGGCATTCCACGGCGTCGGTGCCTGGTTGTTCTTGATTTTCCATGCCGCCTCCTTTAGCCGCTAAAATT
CATCTACTCATTTATTCATTTGCTCATTTACTCTGGTAGCTGCGCGATGTATTCAGATAGCAGCTCGGTA
ATGGTCTTGCCTTGGCGTACCGCGTACATCTTCAGCTTGGTGTGATCCTCCGCCGGCAACTGAAAGTTGA
CCCGCTTCATGGCTGGCGTGTCTGCCAGGCTGGCCAACGTTGCAGCCTTGCTGCTGCGTGCGCTCGGACG
GCCGGCACTTAGCGTGTTTGTGCTTTTGCTCATTTTCTCTTTACCTCATTAACTCAAATGAGTTTTGATT
TAATTTCAGCGGCCAGCGCCTGGACCTCGCGGGCAGCGTCGCCCTCGGGTTCTGATTCAAGAACGGTTGT
GCCGGCGGCGGCAGTGCCTGGGTAGCTCACGCGCTGCGTGATACGGGACTCAAGAATGGGCAGCTCGTAC
CCGGCCAGCGCCTCGGCAACCTCACCGCCGATGCGCGTGCCTTTGATCGCCCGCGACACGACAAAGGCCG
CTTGTAGCCTTCCATCCGTGACCTCAATGCGCTGCTTAACCAGCTCCACCAGGTCGGCGGTGGCCCATAT
GTCGTAAGGGCTTGGCTGCACCGGAATCAGCACGAAGTCGGCTGCCTTGATCGCGGACACAGCCAAGTCC
GCCGCCTGGGGCGCTCCGTCGATCACTACGAAGTCGCGCCGGCCGATGGCCTTCACGTCGCGGTCAATCG
TCGGGCGGTCGATGCCGACAACGGTTAGCGGTTGATCTTCCCGCACGGCCGCCCAATCGCGGGCACTGCC
CTGGGGATCGGAATCGACTAACAGAACATCGGCCCCGGCGAGTTGCAGGGCGCGGGCTAGATGGGTTGCG
ATGGTCGTCTTGCCTGACCCGCCTTTCTGGTTAAGTACAGCGATAACCTTCATGCGTTCCCCTTGCGTAT
TTGTTTATTTACTCATCGCATCATATACGCAGCGACCGCATGACGCAAGCTGTTTTACTCAAATACACAT
CACCTTTTTAGACGGCGGCGCTCGGTTTCTTCAGCGGCCAAGCTGGCCGGCCAGGCCGCCAGCTTGGCAT
CAGACAAACCGGCCAGGATTTCATGCAGCCGCACGGTTGAGACGTGCGCGGGCGGCTCGAACACGTACCC
GGCCGCGATCATCTCCGCCTCGATCTCTTCGGTAATGAAAAACGGTTCGTCCTGGCCGTCCTGGTGCGGT
TTCATGCTTGTTCCTCTTGGCGTTCATTCTCGGCGGCCGCCAGGGCGTCGGCCTCGGTCAATGCGTCCTC
ACGGAAGGCACCGCGCCGCCTGGCCTCGGTGGGCGTCACTTCCTCGCTGCGCTCAAGTGCGCGGTACAGG
GTCGAGCGATGCACGCCAAGCAGTGCAGCCGCCTCTTTCACGGTGCGGCCTTCCTGGTCGATCAGCTCGC
GGGCGTGCGCGATCTGTGCCGGGGTGAGGGTAGGGCGGGGGCCAAACTTCACGCCTCGGGCCTTGGCGGC
CTCGCGCCCGCTCCGGGTGCGGTCGATGATTAGGGAACGCTCGAACTCGGCAATGCCGGCGAACACGGTC
AACACCATGCGGCCGGCCGGCGTGGTGGTGTCGGCCCACGGCTCTGCCAGGCTACGCAGGCCCGCGCCGG
CCTCCTGGATGCGCTCGGCAATGTCCAGTAGGTCGCGGGTGCTGCGGGCCAGGCGGTCTAGCCTGGTCAC
TGTCACAACGTCGCCAGGGCGTAGGTGGTCAAGCATCCTGGCCAGCTCCGGGCGGTCGCGCCTGGTGCCG
GTGATCTTCTCGGAAAACAGCTTGGTGCAGCCGGCCGCGTGCAGTTCGGCCCGTTGGTTGGTCAAGTCCT
GGTCGTCGGTGCTGACGCGGGCATAGCCCAGCAGGCCAGCGGCGGCGCTCTTGTTCATGGCGTAATGTCT
CCGGTTCTAGTCGCAAGTATTCTACTTTATGCGACTAAAACACGCGACAAGAAAACGCCAGGAAAAGGGC
AGGGCGGCAGCCTGTCGCGTAACTTAGGACTTGTGCGACATGTCGTTTTCAGAAGACGGCTGCACTGAAC
GTCAGAAGCCGACTGCACTATAGCAGCGGAGGGGTTGGATCAAAGTACTTTAAAGTACTTTAAAGTACTT
TAAAGTACTTTGATCCCGAGGGGAACCCTGTGGTTGGCATGCACATACAAATGGACGAACGGATAAACCT
TTTCACGCCCTTTTAAATATCCGATTATTCTAATAAACGCTCTTTTCTCTTAGGTTTACCCGCCAATATA
TCCTGTCAAACACTGATAGTTTAAACTGAAGGCGGGAAACGACAATCTGATCCAAGCTCAAGCTAAGCTT
GAGCTCCAACTTTGTATAGAAAAGTTGTC
